Addgene plasmid #234173: pAIP4_2EYI
Purpose: Heterologous protein expression of alpha-actinin-1 in Escherichia coli
Depositing lab: Christopher Bahl. Depositing organization: AI Proteins. Publication: Facile, high-throughput protein purification enabled by high-efficiency protease elution. Cárcamo Noriega EN, Truebridge IS, Teets FD 3rd, Bowman JW 3rd, Rodriguez N, Howard TA, Bahl CD. Protein Sci. 2026 Sep;35(9):e70746. doi: 10.1002/pro.70746. PubMed 42555168.
Backbone
  Vector backbone: pET29b
  Backbone size w/o insert (bp): 5679
  Vector type: Bacterial Expression
Growth in bacteria
  Bacterial resistance: Kanamycin, 50 μg/mL
  Growth temperature: 37°C
  Growth strain: DH10B
  Copy number: High Copy
Gene/Insert
  Gene/Insert name: 2EYI (alt names: ACTN1_HUMAN; Alpha-actinin-1 (Alpha-actinin cytoskeletal isoform) (F-actin cross-linking protein) (Non-muscle alpha-actinin-1))
  Species: H. sapiens (human)
  Insert size (bp): 702
  Entrez Gene: ACTN1 (a.k.a. BDPLT15)
  Promoter: T7
  Tag / fusion protein: 10x HisTag-Smt3 (N terminal on backbone)
  Cloning method: Golden Gate
  Sequencing primers: 5′ T7-promoter; 3′ T7-Term
Resource information
  A portion of this plasmid was derived from a plasmid made by: Synthetic DNA
Terms and licenses: Academic/Nonprofit Terms; Industry Terms
Depositor comments: 5' cloning site: BsaI (destroyed), 3' cloning site: BsaI (destroyed)
How to cite: pAIP4_2EYI was a gift from Christopher Bahl (Addgene plasmid # 234173 ; http://n2t.net/addgene:234173 ; RRID:Addgene_234173)
