[The description below was written by a language model from this plasmid's Addgene catalogue record and pLannotate feature annotations shown in this document.]
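Description:
pAIP4_2EYI is a bacterial expression plasmid built on a pET29b backbone for heterologous production of a fragment of human alpha-actinin-1 (ACTN1) in Escherichia coli. The sequenced plasmid is about 6.3 kb. It is maintained through a ColE1/pMB1-type origin and selected with kanamycin via an aph(3')-Ia resistance gene. The catalogue lists it as high copy, although the feature table also shows the pBR322-derived bom site and the rop gene, which normally moderates copy number. An f1 origin is present too, along with remnants of the tetracycline resistance gene that are non-functional backbone fragments.

The expression cassette follows the standard pET layout: a T7 promoter with an adjacent lac operator, a T7 gene 10 ribosome binding site, and a T7 terminator, with a plasmid-borne lacI gene supplying repressor. Transcription therefore depends on a host that provides T7 RNA polymerase and can be induced with IPTG. The open reading frame begins with a polyhistidine tag (recorded as 10xHis) followed by yeast Smt3, the SUMO homologue, fused to the N-terminus of the 702 bp insert. The insert is named 2EYI, covers only part of ACTN1, and was made from synthetic DNA and inserted by Golden Gate assembly, which destroyed the flanking BsaI sites. The annotation also detects a short His-tag fragment and a piece of a solubility-tag sequence downstream of the insert, but the record does not say whether these are in frame and translated.

The His tag allows capture on metal-affinity resin, and the Smt3 domain is a substrate for SUMO-specific protease, so cleavage can release the target protein. This fits the associated work on high-throughput purification by protease elution.
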