Features (pLannotate 1.2.2; 21 found; start..end, strand, type, name):
    586..603     +  CDS            9xHis (fragment): 9xHis affinity tag
    613..662     +  CDS            SET1 (fragment): solubility-enhancement tag derived from T7 phage gene 10B
    670..717     +  terminator     T7 terminator: transcription terminator for bacteriophage T7 RNA polymerase
    754..1182    +  rep_origin     f1 ori (sequence partly withheld): f1 bacteriophage origin of replication; arrow indicates direction of (+) strand synthesis
   1235..1292    +  promoter       AmpR promoter (fragment): bla
   1301..2116    -  CDS            KanR: aminoglycoside phosphotransferase; aph(3')-Ia; confers resistance to kanamycin in bacteria or G418 (Geneticin®) in eukaryotes
   2238..2826    +  rep_origin     ori: high-copy-number ColE1/pMB1/pBR322/pUC origin of replication
   3012..3151    -  misc_feature   bom: basis of mobility region from pBR322
   3253..3444    -  CDS            rop: Rop protein, which maintains plasmids at low copy number; rop
   3461..3841    +  CDS            YPB1_ECOLX: Protein predicted: Swiss-Prot protein existence level 4. From Escherichia coli.
   3913..4204    -  CDS            TcR (fragment): tetracycline efflux protein; tet; confers resistance to tetracycline
   4219..4240    -  protein_bind   CAP binding site: CAP binding activates transcription in the presence of cAMP. E. coli catabolite activator protein
   4253..5335    -  CDS            lacI: lac repressor; lacI; The lac repressor binds to the lac operator to inhibit transcription in E. coli. This inhibition can be relieved by adding lactose or isopropyl-β-D-thiogalactopyranoside (IPTG).
   5336..5413    -  promoter       lacI promoter: lacI
   5421..5700    -  CDS            TcR (fragment): tetracycline efflux protein; tet; confers resistance to tetracycline
   5726..5744    +  promoter       T7 promoter: promoter for bacteriophage T7 RNA polymerase
   5745..5769    +  protein_bind   lac operator: The lac repressor binds to the lac operator to inhibit transcription in E. coli. This inhibition can be relieved by adding lactose or isopropyl-β-D-thiogalactopyranoside (IPTG). lac repressor encoded by lacI
   5784..5806    +  RBS            RBS: efficient ribosome binding site from bacteriophage T7 gene 10 (Olins and Rangwala, 1989)
   5838..5857    +  CDS            7xHis (fragment): 6xHis affinity tag
   5865..6161    +  CDS            SMT3: SMT3_YEAST - Experimental evidence at protein level: Swiss-Prot protein existence level 1. Not known; suppressor of MIF2 mutations. From Saccharomyces cerevisiae (strain ATCC 204508 / S288c) (Baker's yeast).
   6177..549     +  CDS            ACTN1 (fragment) (across the origin): ACTN1_HUMAN - Experimental evidence at protein level: Swiss-Prot protein existence level 1. F-actin cross-linking protein which is thought to anchor actin to a variety of intracellular structures. This is a bundling protein. From Homo sapiens (Human).
>Addgene plasmid #234173 | pAIP4_2EYI | addgene full sequence | sequence record 464138 | Addgene NGS Result
GTTATTAGCGGTGAACGCCTGGCAAAGCCGGAACGTGGTAAGATGCGTGTTCATAAAATCTCCAACGTGA
ATAAAGCGCTGGACTTTATCGCGAGCAAAGGCGTTAAATTGGTTAGCATTGGTGCTGAGGAGATCGTAGA
TGGCAACGTGAAAATGACCCTGGGCATGATCTGGACCATTATCCTGCGTTTTGCGATCCAAGATATCTCC
GTGGAAGAAACCTCTGCAAAAGAAGGTTTGCTATTATGGTGCCAGCGTAAGACCGCCCCTTATAAAAACG
TCAACATTCAAAACTTCCACATTTCTTGGAAAGACGGCCTGGGTTTCTGCGCGCTTATCCACCGTCACCG
CCCAGAACTGATCGATTATGGCAAGCTGCGTAAGGACGACCCGCTGACCAATCTGAATACCGCGTTTGAT
GTTGCGGAGAAGTACCTGGACATCCCGAAGATGCTTGACGCTGAGGACATTGTGGGTACTGCGCGTCCGG
ATGAAAAGGCCATTATGACGTACGTGTCGAGCTTTTACCATGCATTCAGCGGCGCACAGGAGTTCCTGGA
GCCGGGTGGTTCGTAATGACTCGAGCACCACCACCACCACCACTGAGATCCGGCTGCTAACAAAGCCCGA
AAGGAAGCTGAGTTGGCTGCTGCCACCGCTGAGCAATAACTAGCATAACCCCTTGGGGCCTCTAAACGGG
TCTTGAGGGGTTTTTTGCTGAAAGGAGGAACTATATCCGGATTGGCGAATGGG
[124 nt withheld, positions 754-877]
C
[91 nt withheld, positions 879-969]
A
[49 nt withheld, positions 971-1019]
CCTTTGACGTTGGAGTCCACGTTCTTT
[37 nt withheld, positions 1047-1083]
ACCCTATCTCGGTCTATTCTTTTGATTTATAAGGGATTTTGCCGATTTCGGCCTATTGGTTAAAAAATGA
GCTGATTTAACAAAAATTTAACGCGAATTTTAACAAAATATTAACGCTTACAATTTAGGTGGCACTTTTC
GGGGAAATGTGCGCGGAACCCCTATTTGTTTATTTTTCTAAATACATTCAAATATGTATCCGCTCATGAA
TTAATTCTTAGAAAAACTCATCGAGCATCAAATGAAACTGCAATTTATTCATATCAGGATTATCAATACC
ATATTTTTGAAAAAGCCGTTTCTGTAATGAAGGAGAAAACTCACCGAGGCAGTTCCATAGGATGGCAAGA
TCCTGGTATCGGTCTGCGATTCCGACTCGTCCAACATCAATACAACCTATTAATTTCCCCTCGTCAAAAA
TAAGGTTATCAAGTGAGAAATCACCATGAGTGACGACTGAATCCGGTGAGAATGGCAAAAGTTTATGCAT
TTCTTTCCAGACTTGTTCAACAGGCCAGCCATTACGCTCGTCATCAAAATCACTCGCATCAACCAAACCG
TTATTCATTCGTGATTGCGCCTGAGCGAGACGAAATACGCGATCGCTGTTAAAAGGACAATTACAAACAG
GAATCGAATGCAACCGGCGCAGGAACACTGCCAGCGCATCAACAATATTTTCACCTGAATCAGGATATTC
TTCTAATACCTGGAATGCTGTTTTCCCGGGGATCGCAGTGGTGAGTAACCATGCATCATCAGGAGTACGG
ATAAAATGCTTGATGGTCGGAAGAGGCATAAATTCCGTCAGCCAGTTTAGTCTGACCATCTCATCTGTAA
CATCATTGGCAACGCTACCTTTGCCATGTTTCAGAAACAACTCTGGCGCATCGGGCTTCCCATACAATCG
ATAGATTGTCGCACCTGATTGCCCGACATTATCGCGAGCCCATTTATACCCATATAAATCAGCATCCATG
TTGGAATTTAATCGCGGCCTAGAGCAAGACGTTTCCCGTTGAATATGGCTCATAACACCCCTTGTATTAC
TGTTTATGTAAGCAGACAGTTTTATTGTTCATGACCAAAATCCCTTAACGTGAGTTTTCGTTCCACTGAG
CGTCAGACCCCGTAGAAAAGATCAAAGGATCTTCTTGAGATCCTTTTTTTCTGCGCGTAATCTGCTGCTT
GCAAACAAAAAAACCACCGCTACCAGCGGTGGTTTGTTTGCCGGATCAAGAGCTACCAACTCTTTTTCCG
AAGGTAACTGGCTTCAGCAGAGCGCAGATACCAAATACTGTCCTTCTAGTGTAGCCGTAGTTAGGCCACC
ACTTCAAGAACTCTGTAGCACCGCCTACATACCTCGCTCTGCTAATCCTGTTACCAGTGGCTGCTGCCAG
TGGCGATAAGTCGTGTCTTACCGGGTTGGACTCAAGACGATAGTTACCGGATAAGGCGCAGCGGTCGGGC
TGAACGGGGGGTTCGTGCACACAGCCCAGCTTGGAGCGAACGACCTACACCGAACTGAGATACCTACAGC
GTGAGCTATGAGAAAGCGCCACGCTTCCCGAAGGGAGAAAGGCGGACAGGTATCCGGTAAGCGGCAGGGT
CGGAACAGGAGAGCGCACGAGGGAGCTTCCAGGGGGAAACGCCTGGTATCTTTATAGTCCTGTCGGGTTT
CGCCACCTCTGACTTGAGCGTCGATTTTTGTGATGCTCGTCAGGGGGGCGGAGCCTATGGAAAAACGCCA
GCAACGCGGCCTTTTTACGGTTCCTGGCCTTTTGCTGGCCTTTTGCTCACATGTTCTTTCCTGCGTTATC
CCCTGATTCTGTGGATAACCGTATTACCGCCTTTGAGTGAGCTGATACCGCTCGCCGCAGCCGAACGACC
GAGCGCAGCGAGTCAGTGAGCGAGGAAGCGGAAGAGCGCCTGATGCGGTATTTTCTCCTTACGCATCTGT
GCGGTATTTCACACCGCAATGGTGCACTCTCAGTACAATCTGCTCTGATGCCGCATAGTTAAGCCAGTAT
ACACTCCGCTATCGCTACGTGACTGGGTCATGGCTGCGCCCCGACACCCGCCAACACCCGCTGACGCGCC
CTGACGGGCTTGTCTGCTCCCGGCATCCGCTTACAGACAAGCTGTGACCGTCTCCGGGAGCTGCATGTGT
CAGAGGTTTTCACCGTCATCACCGAAACGCGCGAGGCAGCTGCGGTAAAGCTCATCAGCGTGGTCGTGAA
GCGATTCACAGATGTCTGCCTGTTCATCCGCGTCCAGCTCGTTGAGTTTCTCCAGAAGCGTTAATGTCTG
GCTTCTGATAAAGCGGGCCATGTTAAGGGCGGTTTTTTCCTGTTTGGTCACTGATGCCTCCGTGTAAGGG
GGATTTCTGTTCATGGGGGTAATGATACCGATGAAACGAGAGAGGATGCTCACGATACGGGTTACTGATG
ATGAACATGCCCGGTTACTGGAACGTTGTGAGGGTAAACAACTGGCGGTATGGATGCGGCGGGACCAGAG
AAAAATCACTCAGGGTCAATGCCAGCGCTTCGTTAATACAGATGTAGGTGTTCCACAGGGTAGCCAGCAG
CATCCTGCGATGCAGATCCGGAACATAATGGTGCAGGGCGCTGACTTCCGCGTTTCCAGACTTTACGAAA
CACGGAAACCGAAGACCATTCATGTTGTTGCTCAGGTCGCAGACGTTTTGCAGCAGCAGTCGCTTCACGT
TCGCTCGCGTATCGGTGATTCATTCTGCTAACCAGTAAGGCAACCCCGCCAGCCTAGCCGGGTCCTCAAC
GACAGGAGCACGATCATGCGCACCCGTGGGGCCGCCATGCCGGCGATAATGGCCTGCTTCTCGCCGAAAC
GTTTGGTGGCGGGACCAGTGACGAAGGCTTGAGCGAGGGCGTGCAAGATTCCGAATACCGCAAGCGACAG
GCCGATCATCGTCGCGCTCCAGCGAAAGCGGTCCTCGCCGAAAATGACCCAGAGCGCTGCCGGCACCTGT
CCTACGAGTTGCATGATAAAGAAGACAGTCATAAGTGCGGCGACGATAGTCATGCCCCGCGCCCACCGGA
AGGAGCTGACTGGGTTGAAGGCTCTCAAGGGCATCGGTCGAGATCCCGGTGCCTAATGAGTGAGCTAACT
TACATTAATTGCGTTGCGCTCACTGCCCGCTTTCCAGTCGGGAAACCTGTCGTGCCAGCTGCATTAATGA
ATCGGCCAACGCGCGGGGAGAGGCGGTTTGCGTATTGGGCGCCAGGGTGGTTTTTCTTTTCACCAGTGAG
ACGGGCAACAGCTGATTGCCCTTCACCGCCTGGCCCTGAGAGAGTTGCAGCAAGCGGTCCACGCTGGTTT
GCCCCAGCAGGCGAAAATCCTGTTTGATGGTGGTTAACGGCGGGATATAACATGAGCTGTCTTCGGTATC
GTCGTATCCCACTACCGAGATGTCCGCACCAACGCGCAGCCCGGACTCGGTAATGGCGCGCATTGCGCCC
AGCGCCATCTGATCGTTGGCAACCAGCATCGCAGTGGGAACGATGCCCTCATTCAGCATTTGCATGGTTT
GTTGAAAACCGGACATGGCACTCCAGTCGCCTTCCCGTTCCGCTATCGGCTGAATTTGATTGCGAGTGAG
ATATTTATGCCAGCCAGCCAGACGCAGACGCGCCGAGACAGAACTTAATGGGCCCGCTAACAGCGCGATT
TGCTGGTGACCCAATGCGACCAGATGCTCCACGCCCAGTCGCGTACCGTCTTCATGGGAGAAAATAATAC
TGTTGATGGGTGTCTGGTCAGAGACATCAAGAAATAACGCCGGAACATTAGTGCAGGCAGCTTCCACAGC
AATGGCATCCTGGTCATCCAGCGGATAGTTAATGATCAGCCCACTGACGCGTTGCGCGAGAAGATTGTGC
ACCGCCGCTTTACAGGCTTCGACGCCGCTTCGTTCTACCATCGACACCACCACGCTGGCACCCAGTTGAT
CGGCGCGAGATTTAATCGCCGCGACAATTTGCGACGGCGCGTGCAGGGCCAGACTGGAGGTGGCAACGCC
AATCAGCAACGACTGTTTGCCCGCCAGTTGTTGTGCCACGCGGTTGGGAATGTAATTCAGCTCCGCCATC
GCCGCTTCCACTTTTTCCCGCGTTTTCGCAGAAACGTGGCTGGCCTGGTTCACCACGCGGGAAACGGTCT
GATAAGAGACACCGGCATACTCTGCGACATCGTATAACGTTACTGGTTTCACATTCACCACCCTGAATTG
ACTCTCTTCCGGGCGCTATCATGCCATACCGCGAAAGGTTTTGCGCCATTCGATGGTGTCCGGGATCTCG
ACGCTCTCCCTTATGCGACTCCTGCATTAGGAAGCAGCCCAGTAGTAGGTTGAGGCCGTTGAGCACCGCC
GCCGCAAGGAATGGTGCATGCAAGGAGATGGCGCCCAACAGTCCCCCGGCCACGGGGCCTGCCACCATAC
CCACGCCGAAACAAGCGCTCATGAGCCCGAAGTGGCGAGCCCGATCTTCCCCATCGGTGATGTCGGCGAT
ATAGGCGCCAGCAACCGCACCTGTGGCGCCGGTGATGCCGGCCACGATGCGTCCGGCGTAGAGGATCGAG
ATCGATCTCGATCCCGCGAAATTAATACGACTCACTATAGGGGAATTGTGAGCGGATAACAATTCCCCTC
TAGAAATAATTTTGTTTAACTTTAAGAAGGAGATATACATATGATGGCGAAGATTCATCACCATCATCAC
CATCACCATCACCACGGTAGCCTGCAAGATTCGGAAGTCAACCAAGAAGCAAAGCCGGAAGTCAAGCCGG
AAGTGAAACCGGAAACCCATATTAACCTGAAAGTTAGTGACGGCAGCTCTGAAATTTTCTTTAAGATCAA
AAAGACCACGCCGCTGCGTCGCCTGATGGAAGCGTTTGCCAAACGTCAGGGCAAGGAAATGGATAGCCTG
CGTTTCCTGTATGACGGTATTCGCATCCAGGCAGATCAAGCGCCGGAAGACCTGGACATGGAAGACAACG
ACATCATTGAAGCCCACCGTGAACAGATTGGCGGCTCTGGAGCTGGACACATGGAAAAACAGCAAAGGAA
GACGTTTACCGCTTGGTGTAATAGCCATCTGAGAAAGGCGGGTACACAGATTGAGAACATCGAAGAGGAT
TTCCGTGACGGTCTGAAACTGATGTTGCTCTTGGAG
